>Addgene plasmid #91437 | pHH0103_HCLS1-1/1 | addgene full sequence | sequence record 201855 | Addgene NGS Result
TTGACAATTAATCATCGGCTCGTATAATGTGTGGAATTGTGAGCGGATAACAATTTCACACAGGAAACAG
CCAGTCCGTTTAGGTGTTTTCACGAGCACTTCACCAACAAGGACCATAGATTATGAAAATCGAAGAACAC
CATCACCATCACCATTCCAGCGGTAAGCTTATGTCCCCTATACTAGGTTATTGGAAAATTAAGGGCCTTG
TGCAACCCACTCGACTTCTTTTGGAATATCTTGAAGAAAAATATGAAGAGCATTTGTATGAGCGCGATGA
AGGTGATAAATGGCGAAACAAAAAGTTTGAATTGGGTTTGGAGTTTCCCAATCTTCCTTATTATATTGAT
GGTGATGTTAAATTAACACAGTCTATGGCCATCATACGTTATATAGCTGACAAGCACAACATGTTGGGTG
GTTGTCCAAAAGAGCGTGCAGAGATTTCAATGCTTGAAGGAGCGGTTTTGGATATTAGATACGGTGTTTC
GAGAATTGCATATAGTAAAGACTTTGAAACTCTCAAAGTTGATTTTCTTAGCAAGCTACCTGAAATGCTG
AAAATGTTCGAAGATCGTTTATGTCATAAAACATATTTAAATGGTGATCATGTAACCCATCCTGACTTCA
TGTTGTATGACGCTCTTGATGTTGTTTTATACATGGACCCAATGTGCCTGGATGCGTTCCCAAAATTAGT
TTGTTTTAAAAAACGTATTGAAGCTATCCCACAAATTGATAAGTACTTGAAATCCAGCAAGTATATAGCA
TGGCCTTTGCAGGGCTGGCAAGCCACGTTTGGTGGTGGCGACCATCCTCCAAAATCGGATCTGGAAGTTC
TGTTCCAGGGGCCCCTGTCCAGCGGTCTGGTTCCGCGTGGTTCCGGTACCGCGGCCCAGCCGGCCATGGC
CCAGGGCGCGCTGATCAGTGCAGTTGCCTTGTATGATTACCAAGGTGAAGGTTCCGATGAACTGTCCTTT
GATCCGGATGATGTCATTACCGATATTGAAATGGTCGATGAAGGTTGGTGGCGTGGTCGTTGTCATGGTC
ATTTTGGTCTCTTTCCGGCCAACTATGTCAAACTGCTGGAAGCGGCCGCGGAAATCAGTTTAACATAGGA
TTTCGGAAACCAGCCTTTCTGACCCTGAACTTCACCAAACCACCACATATCTTGTTGTTCCAGGACGGTA
ATGACATCGTTTTTGTTAAAGTTCAGATGGTTATCTTTTTTGGCACGCCATGGATACAATGCTTGTGCTT
GCAGCAGCGCGCCCTGGGCCATGGCCGCATA
[142 nt withheld, positions 1292-1433]
C
[98 nt withheld, positions 1435-1532]
AGTTTGTACTGGTGACGAAACTCAGTGTCTAGCTAGAGTGGC
[149 nt withheld, positions 1575-1723]
T
[41 nt withheld, positions 1725-1765]
T
[62 nt withheld, positions 1767-1828]
A
[35 nt withheld, positions 1830-1864]
CCTCCCTCAATCGGTTGAATGTCGCCCTTTTGTCTTTGGCGCTGGTAAACCATATGAA
[86 nt withheld, positions 1923-2008]
T
[54 nt withheld, positions 2010-2063]
CTAGCGCCGCCCTATACCTTGTCTGCCTCCCCGCGTTGCGTCGCGGTGCATGGAGCCGGGCCACCTCGAC
CTGAATGGAAGCCGGCGGCACCTCGCTAACGGATTCACCACTCCAAGAATTGGAGCCAATCAATTCTTGC
GGAGAACTGTGAATGCGCAAACCAACCCTTGGCAGAACATATCCATCGCGTCCGCCATCTCCAGCAGCCG
CACGCGGCGCATCTCGGGCAGCGTTGGGTCCTGGCCACGGGTGCGCATGATCGTGCTCCTGTCGTTGAGG
ACCCGGCTAGGCTGGCGGGGTTGCCTTACTGGTTAGCAGAATGAATCACCGATACGCGAGCGAACGTGAA
GCGACTGCTGCTGCAAAACGTCTGCGACCTGAGCAACAACATGAATGGTCTTCGGTTTCCGTGTTTCGTA
AAGTCTGGAAACGCGGAAGTCAGCGCCCTGCACCATTATGTTCCGGATCTGCATCGCAGGATGCTGCTGG
CTACCCTGTGGAACACCTACATCTGTATTAACGAAGCGCTGGCATTGACCCTGAGTGATTTTTCTCTGGT
CCCGCCGCATCCATACCGCCAGTTGTTTACCCTCACAACGTTCCAGTAACCGGGCATGTTCATCATCAGT
AACCCGTATCGTGAGCATCCTCTCTCGTTTCATCGGTATCATTACCCCCATGAACAGAAATCCCCCTTAC
ACGGAGGCATCAGTGACCAAACAGGAAAAAACCGCCCTTAACATGGCCCGCTTTATCAGAAGCCAGACAT
TAACGCTTCTGGAGAAACTCAACGAGCTGGACGCGGATGAACAGGCAGACATCTGTGAATCGCTTCACGA
CCACGCTGATGAGCTTTACCGCAGGATCCGCGAAATTGTAAGCGTTAATATTTTGTTAAAATTCGCGTTA
AATTTTTGTTAAATCAGCTCATTTTTTAACCAATAGGCCGAAATCGGCAAAATCCCTTATAAATCAAAAG
AATAGACCGAGATAGGGT
[37 nt withheld, positions 3062-3098]
AAAGAACGTGGACTCCAACGTCAAAGG
[49 nt withheld, positions 3126-3174]
T
[91 nt withheld, positions 3176-3266]
G
[124 nt withheld, positions 3268-3391]
CGCGGATCCTGCCTCGCGCGTTTCGGTGATGACGGTGAAAACCTCTGACACATGCAGCTCCCGGAGACGG
TCACAGCTTGTCTGTAAGCGGATGCCGGGAGCAGACAAGCCCGTCAGGGCGCGTCAGCGGGTGTTGGCGG
GTGTCGGGGCGCAGCCATGACCCAGTCACGTAGCGATAGCGGAGTGTATACTGGCTTAACTATGCGGCAT
CAGAGCAGATTGTACTGAGAGTGCACCATATGCGGTGTGAAATACCGCACAGATGCGTAAGGAGAAAATA
CCGCATCAGGCGCTCTTCCGCTTCCTCGCTCACTGACTCGCTGCGCTCGGTCGTTCGGCTGCGGCGAGCG
GTATCAGCTCACTCAAAGGCGGTAATACGGTTATCCACAGAATCAGGGGATAACGCAGGAAAGAACATGT
GAGCAAAAGGCCAGCAAAAGGCCAGGAACCGTAAAAAGGCCGCGTTGCTGGCGTTTTTCCATAGGCTCCG
CCCCCCTGACGAGCATCACAAAAATCGACGCTCAAGTCAGAGGTGGCGAAACCCGACAGGACTATAAAGA
TACCAGGGTTTCCCCCTGGAAGCTCCCTCGTGCGCTCTCCTGTTCCGACCCTGCCGCTTACCGGATACCT
GTCCGCCTTTCTCCCTTCGGGAAGCGTGGCGCTTTCTCATAGCTCACGCTGTAGGTATCTCAGTTCGGTG
TAGGTCGTTCGCTCCAAGCTGGGCTGTGTGCACGAACCCCCCGTTCAGCCCGACCGCTGCGCCTTATCCG
GTAACTATCGTCTTGAGTCCAACCCGGTAAGACACGACTTATCGCCACTGGCAGCAGCCACTGGTAACAG
GATTAGCAGAGCGAGGTATGTAGGCGGTGCTACAGAGTTCTTGAAGTGGTGGCCTAACTACGGCTACACT
AGAAGGACAGTATTTGGTATCTGCGCTCTGCTGAAGCCAGTTACCTTCGGAAAAAGAGTTGGTAGCTCTT
GATCCGGCAAACAAACCACCGCTGGTAGCGGTGGTTTTTTTGTTTGCAAGCAGCAGATTACGCGCAGAAA
AAAAGGATCTCAAGAAGATCCTTTGATCTTTTCTACGGGGTCTGACGCTCAGTGGAACGAAAACTCACGT
TAAGGGATTTTGGTCATGAGATTATCAAAAAGGATCTTCACCTAGATCCTTTTAAATTAAAAATGAAGTT
TTAAATCAATCTAAAGTATATATGAGTAAACTTGGTCTGACAGTTACCAATGCTTAATCAGTGAGGCACC
TATCTCAGCGATCTGTCTATTTCGTTCATCCATAGTTGCCTGACTCCCCGTCGTGTAGATAACTACGATA
CGGGAGGGCTTACCATCTGGCCCCAGTGCTGCAATGATACCGCGAGACCCACGCTCACCGGCTCCAGATT
TATCAGCAATAAACCAGCCAGCCGGAAGGGCCGAGCGCAGAAGTGGTCCTGCAACTTTATCCGCCTCCAT
CCAGTCTATTAATTGTTGCCGGGAAGCTAGAGTAAGTAGTTCGCCAGTTAATAGTTTGCGCAACGTTGTT
GCCATTGCTGCAGGCATCGTGGTGTCACGCTCGTCGTTTGGTATGGCTTCATTCAGCTCCGGTTCCCAAC
GATCAAGGCGAGTTACATGATCCCCCATATTGTGCAAAAAAGCGGTTAGCTCCTTCGGTCCTCCGATCGT
TGTCAGAAGTAAGTTGGCCGCAGTGTTATCACTCATGGTTATGGCAGCACTGCATAATTCTCTTACTGTC
ATGCCATCCGTAAGATGCTTTTCTGTGACTGGTGAGTACTCAACCAAGTCATTCTGAGAATAGTGTATGC
GGCGACCGAGTTGCTCTTGCCCGGCGTCAACACGGGATAATACCGCGCCACATAGCAGAACTTTAAAAGT
GCTCATCATTGGAAAACGTTCTTCGGGGCGAAAACTCTCAAGGATCTTACCGCTGTTGAGATCCAGTTCG
ATGTAACCCACTCGTGCACCCAACTGATCTTCAGCATCTTTTACTTTCACCAGCGTTTCTGGGTGAGCAA
AAACAGGAAGGCAAAATGCCGCAAAAAAGGGAATAAGGGCGACACGGAAATGTTGAATACTCATACTCTT
CCTTTTTCAATATTATTGAAGCATTTATCAGGGTTATTGTCTCATGAGCGGATACATATTTGAATGTATT
TAGAAAAATAAACAAATAGGGGTTCCGCGCACATTTCCCCGAAAAGTGCCACCTGACGTCTAAGAAACCA
TTATTATCATGACATTAACCTATAAAAATAGGCGTATCACGAGGCCCTTTCGTCTTCAAGAATTCCCGAC
ACCATCGAATGGTGCAAAACCTTTCGCGGTATGGCATGATAGCGCCCGGAAGAGAGTCAATTCAGGGTGG
TGAATGTGAAACCAGTAACGTTATACGATGTCGCAGAGTATGCCGGTGTCTCTTATCAGACCGTTTCCCG
CGTGGTGAACCAGGCCAGCCACGTTTCTGCGAAAACGCGGGAAAAAGTGGAAGCGGCGATGGCGGAGCTG
AATTACATTCCCAACCGCGTGGCACAACAACTGGCGGGCAAACAGTCGTTGCTGATTGGCGTTGCCACCT
CCAGTCTGGCCCTGCACGCGCCGTCGCAAATTGTCGCGGCGATTAAATCTCGCGCCGATCAACTGGGTGC
CAGCGTGGTGGTGTCGATGGTAGAACGAAGCGGCGTCGAAGCCTGTAAAGCGGCGGTGCACAATCTTCTC
GCGCAACGCGTCAGTGGGCTGATCATTAACTATCCGCTGGATGACCAGGATGCCATTGCTGTGGAAGCTG
CCTGCACTAATGTTCCGGCGTTATTTCTTGATGTCTCTGACCAGACACCCATCAACAGTATTATTTTCTC
CCATGAAGACGGTACGCGACTGGGCGTGGAGCATCTGGTCGCATTGGGTCACCAGCAAATCGCGCTGTTA
GCGGGCCCATTAAGTTCTGTCTCGGCGCGTCTGCGTCTGGCTGGCTGGCATAAATATCTCACTCGCAATC
AAATTCAGCCGATAGCGGAACGGGAAGGCGACTGGAGTGCCATGTCCGGTTTTCAACAAACCATGCAAAT
GCTGAATGAGGGCATCGTTCCCACTGCGATGCTGGTTGCCAACGATCAGATGGCGCTGGGCGCAATGCGC
GCCATTACCGAGTCCGGGCTGCGCGTTGGTGCGGATATCTCGGTAGTGGGATACGACGATACCGAAGACA
GCTCATGTTATATCCCGCCGTTAACCACCATCAAACAGGATTTTCGCCTGCTGGGGCAAACCAGCGTGGA
CCGCTTGCTGCAACTCTCTCAGGGCCAGGCGGTGAAGGGCAATCAGCTGTTGCCCGTCTCACTGGTGAAA
AGAAAAACCACCCTGGCGCCCAATACGCAAACCGCCTCTCCCCGCGCGTTGGCCGATTCATTAATGCAGC
TGGCACGACAGGTTTCCCGACTGGAAAGCGGGCAGTGAGCGCAACGCAATTAATGTAAGTTAGCTCACTC
ATTAGGCACAATTCTCATGTTTGACAGCTTATCATCGACTGCACGGTGCACCAATGCTTCTGGCGTCAGG
CAGCCATCGGAAGCTGTGGTATGGCTGTGCAGGTCGTAAATCACTGCATAATTCGTGTCGCTCAAGGCGC
ACTCCCGTTCTGGATAATGTTTTTTGCGCCGACATCATAACGGTTCTGGCAAATATTCTGAAATGAGCTG
Features (pLannotate 1.2.2; 22 found; start..end, strand, type, name):
      1..29      +  promoter       tac promoter: strong E. coli promoter; hybrid between the trp and lac UV5 promoters
     37..53      +  protein_bind   lac operator: The lac repressor binds to the lac operator to inhibit transcription in E. coli. This inhibition can be relieved by adding lactose or isopropyl-β-D-thiogalactopyranoside (IPTG). lac repressor encoded by lacI
    138..155     +  CDS            6xHis: 6xHis affinity tag
    171..824     +  CDS            GST26_SCHJA: Experimental evidence at protein level: Swiss-Prot protein existence level 1. GST isoenzymes appear to play a central role in the parasite detoxification system. Other functions are also suspected including a role in increasing the solubility of haematin in the parasite gut. From Schistosoma japonicum (Blood fluke).
    858..1091    +  CDS            HCLS1 (fragment): HCLS1_HUMAN - Also known as HS1. Experimental evidence at protein level: Swiss-Prot protein existence level 1. Substrate of the antigen receptor-coupled tyrosine kinase. Plays a role in antigen receptor signaling for both clonal expansion and deletion in lymphoid cells. May also be involved in the regulation of gene expression. From Homo sapiens (Human).
   1082..1264    -  CDS            Itsn1 (fragment): ITSN1_RAT - Also known as Ehsh1 From Rattus norvegicus (Rat).
   1296..1343    +  terminator     fd terminator (sequence withheld): central terminator from bacteriophage fd (Otsuka and Kunisawa, 1982)
   1348..1560    +  CDS            M13 gene III (fragment) (sequence partly withheld): pIII; III; minor coat protein
   1575..2045    +  CDS            M13 gene III (fragment) (sequence partly withheld): pIII; III; minor coat protein
   2067..2137    +  CDS            TcR (fragment): tetracycline efflux protein; tet; confers resistance to tetracycline
   2379..2759    -  CDS            YPB1_ECOLX: Protein predicted: Swiss-Prot protein existence level 4. From Escherichia coli.
   2776..2927    +  CDS            rop (fragment): Rop protein, which maintains plasmids at low copy number; rop
   2963..3391    -  rep_origin     f1 ori (sequence partly withheld): f1 bacteriophage origin of replication; arrow indicates direction of (+) strand synthesis
   3400..3439    +  CDS            rop (fragment): Rop protein, which maintains plasmids at low copy number; rop
   3541..3681    +  misc_feature   bom: basis of mobility region from pBR322
   3867..4454    -  rep_origin     ori: high-copy-number ColE1/pMB1/pBR322/pUC origin of replication
   4628..5485    -  CDS            bla: BLAT_ECOLX - Experimental evidence at protein level: Swiss-Prot protein existence level 1. TEM-type are the most prevalent beta-lactamases in enterobacteria; they hydrolyze the beta-lactam bond in susceptible beta-lactam antibiotics, thus conferring resistance to penicillins and cephalosporins. TEM-3 and TEM-4 are capable of hydrolyzing cefotaxime and ceftazidime. TEM-5 is capable of hydrolyzing ceftazidime. TEM-6 is capable of hydrolyzing ceftazidime and aztreonam. TEM-8/CAZ-2, TEM- 16/CAZ-7 and TEM-24/CAZ-6 are markedly active against ceftazidime. IRT- 4 shows resistance to beta-lactamase in
   5486..5590    -  promoter       AmpR promoter: bla
   5699..5776    +  promoter       lacIq promoter: lacI (mutant); In the lacIq allele, a single base change in the promoter boosts expression of the lacI gene about 10-fold.
   5777..6859    +  CDS            lacI: lac repressor; lacI; The lac repressor binds to the lac operator to inhibit transcription in E. coli. This inhibition can be relieved by adding lactose or isopropyl-β-D-thiogalactopyranoside (IPTG).
   6872..6893    +  protein_bind   CAP binding site: CAP binding activates transcription in the presence of cAMP. E. coli catabolite activator protein
   6912..6929    +  promoter       tet promoter (fragment): E. coli promoter for tetracycline efflux protein gene
