[The description below was written by a language model from this plasmid's Addgene catalogue record and pLannotate feature annotations shown in this document.]
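Description:
pHH0103_HCLS1-1/1 is a bacterial expression plasmid (about 7.1 kb in the sequenced record) built on the pHH0103 backbone for producing and purifying an SH3 domain from human HCLS1 (also known as HS1), a substrate of antigen receptor-coupled tyrosine kinases in lymphoid cells. It is propagated in E. coli under ampicillin selection through a TEM-type bla gene with its own promoter. Replication relies on a ColE1/pMB1-type origin with a pBR322 bom region. The catalogue lists the plasmid as low copy, although rop is annotated only as fragments interrupted by an f1 phage origin, which could permit single-stranded DNA production.

The expression cassette is driven by the strong hybrid tac promoter followed by a lac operator, and the plasmid carries lacI under the lacIq promoter, so transcription is repressed until induced with IPTG. The annotated coding features run in order: a 6xHis tag, Schistosoma japonicum glutathione S-transferase, and then the HCLS1 fragment (catalogue insert size 221 bp), cloned between SfiI and NotI sites. They appear to encode an N-terminally His- and GST-tagged SH3 domain suited to affinity purification on nickel or glutathione resins.

Downstream of the insert lie an fd terminator and fragments of M13 gene III, along with tetracycline-resistance and tet promoter remnants. These suggest the backbone derives from a phagemid-type vector, though the record does not say so. A short reverse-strand match to rat Itsn1 that overlaps the end of the insert is also annotated; its significance is not stated, and it may simply be an annotation artefact or residual sequence. The "1/1" suffix in the name is not explained in the record. The construct belongs to a collection used to analyse the human SH3 domain family and its binding specificities.
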