Addgene plasmid #91437: pHH0103_HCLS1-1/1
Purpose: Protein expression and purification of human SH3 domain construct HCLS1-1/1
Depositing lab: Sachdev Sidhu. Depositing organization: University of Toronto. Publication: Comprehensive Analysis of the Human SH3 Domain Family Reveals a Wide Variety of Non-canonical Specificities. Teyra J, Huang H, Jain S, Guan X, Dong A, Liu Y, Tempel W, Min J, Tong Y, Kim PM, Bader GD, Sidhu SS. Structure. 2017 Oct 3;25(10):1598-1610.e3. doi: 10.1016/j.str.2017.07.017. Epub 2017 Sep 7. PubMed 28890361.
Backbone
  Vector backbone: pHH0103
  Vector type: Bacterial Expression
Growth in bacteria
  Bacterial resistance: Ampicillin, 100 μg/mL
  Growth temperature: 37°C
  Growth strain: DH5alpha
  Copy number: Low Copy
Gene/Insert
  Gene/Insert name: HCLS1-1/1
  Species: H. sapiens (human)
  Insert size (bp): 221
  Entrez Gene: HCLS1 (a.k.a. CTTNL, HS1, lckBP1, p75)
  Cloning method: Restriction Enzyme; 5′ cloning site Sfi1 (unknown if destroyed); 3′ cloning site Not1 (unknown if destroyed)
Terms and licenses: Academic/Nonprofit Terms; Industry Terms: Not Available to Industry
How to cite: pHH0103_HCLS1-1/1 was a gift from Sachdev Sidhu (Addgene plasmid # 91437 ; http://n2t.net/addgene:91437 ; RRID:Addgene_91437)
