>Addgene plasmid #91437 | pHH0103_HCLS1-1/1 | depositor partial sequence | sequence record 175925 | insert sequence
GGTACCGAATTCGGATCCGCGCGCTGATCAGTGCAGTTGCCCTGTATGATTACCAAGGTGAAGGTTCCGA
TGAACTGTCCTTTGATCCGGATGATGTCATTACCGATATTGAAATGGTCGATGAAGGTTGGTGGCGTGGT
CGTTGTCATGGTCATTTTGGTCTCTTTCCGGCCAACTATGTCAAACTGCTGGAAGCGGCCGCTAGCTAAG
TCGACGAGCTC
